>Addgene plasmid #82617 | pBSKΔB-CBh-Cas9n-pA | depositor full sequence | sequence record 157221 | pBSKΔB-CBh-Cas9n-pA sequence 8132 bps
CTAAATTGTAAGCGTTAATATTTTGTTAAAATTCGCGTTAAATTTTTGTTAAATCAGCTCATTTTTTAAC
CAATAGGCCGAAATCGGCAAAATCCCTTATAAATCAAAAGAATAGACCGAGATAGGGT
[37 nt withheld, positions 129-165]
AAAGAACGTGGACTCCAACGTCAAAGG
[49 nt withheld, positions 193-241]
T
[91 nt withheld, positions 243-333]
G
[124 nt withheld, positions 335-458]
CCCATTCGCCATTCAGGCTGCGCAACTGTTGGGAAGGGCGATCGGTGCGGGCCTCTTCGCTATTACGCCA
GCTGGCGAAAGGGGGATGTGCTGCAAGGCGATTAAGTTGGGTAACGCCAGGGTTTTCCCAGTCACGACGT
TGTAAAACGACGGCCAGTGAGCGCGCGTAATACGACTCACTATAGGGCGAATTGGGTACCCGTTACATAA
CTTACGGTAAATGGCCCGCCTGGCTGACCGCCCAACGACCCCCGCCCATTGACGTCAATAGTAACGCCAA
TAGGGACTTTCCATTGACGTCAATGGGTGGAGTATTTACGGTAAACTGCCCACTTGGCAGTACATCAAGT
GTATCATATGCCAAGTACGCCCCCTATTGACGTCAATGACGGTAAATGGCCCGCCTGGCATTGTGCCCAG
TACATGACCTTATGGGACTTTCCTACTTGGCAGTACATCTACGTATTAGTCATCGCTATTACCATGGTCG
AGGTGAGCCCCACGTTCTGCTTCACTCTCCCCATCTCCCCCCCCTCCCCACCCCCAATTTTGTATTTATT
TATTTTTTAATTATTTTGTGCAGCGATGGGGGCGGGGGGGGGGGGGGGGCGCGCGCCAGGCGGGGCGGGG
CGGGGCGAGGGGCGGGGCGGGGCGAGGCGGAGAGGTGCGGCGGCAGCCAATCAGAGCGGCGCGCTCCGAA
AGTTTCCTTTTATGGCGAGGCGGCGGCGGCGGCGGCCCTATAAAAAGCGAAGCGCGCGGCGGGCGGGAGT
CGCTGCGACGCTGCCTTCGCCCCGTGCCCCGCTCCGCCGCCGCCTCGCGCCGCCCGCCCCGGCTCTGACT
GACCGCGTTACTCCCACAGGTGAGCGGGCGGGACGGCCCTTCTCCTCCGGGCTGTAATTAGCTGAGCAAG
AGGTAAGGGTTTAAGGGATGGTTGGTTGGTGGGGTATTAATGTTTAATTACCTGGAGCACCTGCCTGAAA
TCACTTTTTTTCAGGTTGGACCGGTGCCACCATGTACCCATACGATGTTCCAGATTACGCTTCGCCGAAG
AAAAAGCGCAAGGTCGAAGCGTCCGACAAGAAGTACAGCATCGGCCTGGCCATCGGCACCAACTCTGTGG
GCTGGGCCGTGATCACCGACGAGTACAAGGTGCCCAGCAAGAAATTCAAGGTGCTGGGCAACACCGACCG
GCACAGCATCAAGAAGAACCTGATCGGAGCCCTGCTGTTCGACAGCGGCGAAACAGCCGAGGCCACCCGG
CTGAAGAGAACCGCCAGAAGAAGATACACCAGACGGAAGAACCGGATCTGCTATCTGCAAGAGATCTTCA
GCAACGAGATGGCCAAGGTGGACGACAGCTTCTTCCACAGACTGGAAGAGTCCTTCCTGGTGGAAGAGGA
TAAGAAGCACGAGCGGCACCCCATCTTCGGCAACATCGTGGACGAGGTGGCCTACCACGAGAAGTACCCC
ACCATCTACCACCTGAGAAAGAAACTGGTGGACAGCACCGACAAGGCCGACCTGCGGCTGATCTATCTGG
CCCTGGCCCACATGATCAAGTTCCGGGGCCACTTCCTGATCGAGGGCGACCTGAACCCCGACAACAGCGA
CGTGGACAAGCTGTTCATCCAGCTGGTGCAGACCTACAACCAGCTGTTCGAGGAAAACCCCATCAACGCC
AGCGGCGTGGACGCCAAGGCCATCCTGTCTGCCAGACTGAGCAAGAGCAGACGGCTGGAAAATCTGATCG
CCCAGCTGCCCGGCGAGAAGAAGAATGGCCTGTTCGGCAACCTGATTGCCCTGAGCCTGGGCCTGACCCC
CAACTTCAAGAGCAACTTCGACCTGGCCGAGGATGCCAAACTGCAGCTGAGCAAGGACACCTACGACGAC
GACCTGGACAACCTGCTGGCCCAGATCGGCGACCAGTACGCCGACCTGTTTCTGGCCGCCAAGAACCTGT
CCGACGCCATCCTGCTGAGCGACATCCTGAGAGTGAACACCGAGATCACCAAGGCCCCCCTGAGCGCCTC
TATGATCAAGAGATACGACGAGCACCACCAGGACCTGACCCTGCTGAAAGCTCTCGTGCGGCAGCAGCTG
CCTGAGAAGTACAAAGAGATTTTCTTCGACCAGAGCAAGAACGGCTACGCCGGCTACATTGACGGCGGAG
CCAGCCAGGAAGAGTTCTACAAGTTCATCAAGCCCATCCTGGAAAAGATGGACGGCACCGAGGAACTGCT
CGTGAAGCTGAACAGAGAGGACCTGCTGCGGAAGCAGCGGACCTTCGACAACGGCAGCATCCCCCACCAG
ATCCACCTGGGAGAGCTGCACGCCATTCTGCGGCGGCAGGAAGATTTTTACCCATTCCTGAAGGACAACC
GGGAAAAGATCGAGAAGATCCTGACCTTCCGCATCCCCTACTACGTGGGCCCTCTGGCCAGGGGAAACAG
CAGATTCGCCTGGATGACCAGAAAGAGCGAGGAAACCATCACCCCCTGGAACTTCGAGGAAGTGGTGGAC
AAGGGCGCTTCCGCCCAGAGCTTCATCGAGCGGATGACCAACTTCGATAAGAACCTGCCCAACGAGAAGG
TGCTGCCCAAGCACAGCCTGCTGTACGAGTACTTCACCGTGTATAACGAGCTGACCAAAGTGAAATACGT
GACCGAGGGAATGAGAAAGCCCGCCTTCCTGAGCGGCGAGCAGAAAAAGGCCATCGTGGACCTGCTGTTC
AAGACCAACCGGAAAGTGACCGTGAAGCAGCTGAAAGAGGACTACTTCAAGAAAATCGAGTGCTTCGACT
CCGTGGAAATCTCCGGCGTGGAAGATCGGTTCAACGCCTCCCTGGGCACATACCACGATCTGCTGAAAAT
TATCAAGGACAAGGACTTCCTGGACAATGAGGAAAACGAGGACATTCTGGAAGATATCGTGCTGACCCTG
ACACTGTTTGAGGACAGAGAGATGATCGAGGAACGGCTGAAAACCTATGCCCACCTGTTCGACGACAAAG
TGATGAAGCAGCTGAAGCGGCGGAGATACACCGGCTGGGGCAGGCTGAGCCGGAAGCTGATCAACGGCAT
CCGGGACAAGCAGTCCGGCAAGACAATCCTGGATTTCCTGAAGTCCGACGGCTTCGCCAACAGAAACTTC
ATGCAGCTGATCCACGACGACAGCCTGACCTTTAAAGAGGACATCCAGAAAGCCCAGGTGTCCGGCCAGG
GCGATAGCCTGCACGAGCACATTGCCAATCTGGCCGGCAGCCCCGCCATTAAGAAGGGCATCCTGCAGAC
AGTGAAGGTGGTGGACGAGCTCGTGAAAGTGATGGGCCGGCACAAGCCCGAGAACATCGTGATCGAAATG
GCCAGAGAGAACCAGACCACCCAGAAGGGACAGAAGAACAGCCGCGAGAGAATGAAGCGGATCGAAGAGG
GCATCAAAGAGCTGGGCAGCCAGATCCTGAAAGAACACCCCGTGGAAAACACCCAGCTGCAGAACGAGAA
GCTGTACCTGTACTACCTGCAGAATGGGCGGGATATGTACGTGGACCAGGAACTGGACATCAACCGGCTG
TCCGACTACGATGTGGACCATATCGTGCCTCAGAGCTTTCTGAAGGACGACTCCATCGACAACAAGGTGC
TGACCAGAAGCGACAAGAACCGGGGCAAGAGCGACAACGTGCCCTCCGAAGAGGTCGTGAAGAAGATGAA
GAACTACTGGCGGCAGCTGCTGAACGCCAAGCTGATTACCCAGAGAAAGTTCGACAATCTGACCAAGGCC
GAGAGAGGCGGCCTGAGCGAACTGGATAAGGCCGGCTTCATCAAGAGACAGCTGGTGGAAACCCGGCAGA
TCACAAAGCACGTGGCACAGATCCTGGACTCCCGGATGAACACTAAGTACGACGAGAATGACAAGCTGAT
CCGGGAAGTGAAAGTGATCACCCTGAAGTCCAAGCTGGTGTCCGATTTCCGGAAGGATTTCCAGTTTTAC
AAAGTGCGCGAGATCAACAACTACCACCACGCCCACGACGCCTACCTGAACGCCGTCGTGGGAACCGCCC
TGATCAAAAAGTACCCTAAGCTGGAAAGCGAGTTCGTGTACGGCGACTACAAGGTGTACGACGTGCGGAA
GATGATCGCCAAGAGCGAGCAGGAAATCGGCAAGGCTACCGCCAAGTACTTCTTCTACAGCAACATCATG
AACTTTTTCAAGACCGAGATTACCCTGGCCAACGGCGAGATCCGGAAGCGGCCTCTGATCGAGACAAACG
GCGAAACCGGGGAGATCGTGTGGGATAAGGGCCGGGATTTTGCCACCGTGCGGAAAGTGCTGAGCATGCC
CCAAGTGAATATCGTGAAAAAGACCGAGGTGCAGACAGGCGGCTTCAGCAAAGAGTCTATCCTGCCCAAG
AGGAACAGCGATAAGCTGATCGCCAGAAAGAAGGACTGGGACCCTAAGAAGTACGGCGGCTTCGACAGCC
CCACCGTGGCCTATTCTGTGCTGGTGGTGGCCAAAGTGGAAAAGGGCAAGTCCAAGAAACTGAAGAGTGT
GAAAGAGCTGCTGGGGATCACCATCATGGAAAGAAGCAGCTTCGAGAAGAATCCCATCGACTTTCTGGAA
GCCAAGGGCTACAAAGAAGTGAAAAAGGACCTGATCATCAAGCTGCCTAAGTACTCCCTGTTCGAGCTGG
AAAACGGCCGGAAGAGAATGCTGGCCTCTGCCGGCGAACTGCAGAAGGGAAACGAACTGGCCCTGCCCTC
CAAATATGTGAACTTCCTGTACCTGGCCAGCCACTATGAGAAGCTGAAGGGCTCCCCCGAGGATAATGAG
CAGAAACAGCTGTTTGTGGAACAGCACAAGCACTACCTGGACGAGATCATCGAGCAGATCAGCGAGTTCT
CCAAGAGAGTGATCCTGGCCGACGCTAATCTGGACAAAGTGCTGTCCGCCTACAACAAGCACCGGGATAA
GCCCATCAGAGAGCAGGCCGAGAATATCATCCACCTGTTTACCCTGACCAATCTGGGAGCCCCTGCCGCC
TTCAAGTACTTTGACACCACCATCGACCGGAAGAGGTACACCAGCACCAAAGAGGTGCTGGACGCCACCC
TGATCCACCAGAGCATCACCGGCCTGTACGAGACACGGATCGACCTGTCTCAGCTGGGAGGCGACAGCCC
CAAGAAGAAGAGAAAGGTGGAGGCCAGCTAAGAATTCCTAGAGCTCGCTGATCAGCCTCGACTGTGCCTT
CTAGTTGCCAGCCATCTGTTGTTTGCCCCTCCCCCGTGCCTTCCTTGACCCTGGAAGGTGCCACTCCCAC
TGTCCTTTCCTAATAAAATGAGGAAATTGCATCGCATTGTCTGAGTAGGTGTCATTCTATTCTGGGGGGT
GGGGTGGGGCAGGACAGCAAGGGGGAGGATTGGGAAGAGAATAGCAGGCATGCTGGGGAGCGGCCGCCAC
CGCGGTGGAGCTCCAGCTTTTGTTCCCTTTAGTGAGGGTTAATTGCGCGCTTGGCGTAATCATGGTCATA
GCTGTTTCCTGTGTGAAATTGTTATCCGCTCACAATTCCACACAACATACGAGCCGGAAGCATAAAGTGT
AAAGCCTGGGGTGCCTAATGAGTGAGCTAACTCACATTAATTGCGTTGCGCTCACTGCCCGCTTTCCAGT
CGGGAAACCTGTCGTGCCAGCTGCATTAATGAATCGGCCAACGCGCGGGGAGAGGCGGTTTGCGTATTGG
GCGCTCTTCCGCTTCCTCGCTCACTGACTCGCTGCGCTCGGTCGTTCGGCTGCGGCGAGCGGTATCAGCT
CACTCAAAGGCGGTAATACGGTTATCCACAGAATCAGGGGATAACGCAGGAAAGAACATGTGAGCAAAAG
GCCAGCAAAAGGCCAGGAACCGTAAAAAGGCCGCGTTGCTGGCGTTTTTCCATAGGCTCCGCCCCCCTGA
CGAGCATCACAAAAATCGACGCTCAAGTCAGAGGTGGCGAAACCCGACAGGACTATAAAGATACCAGGCG
TTTCCCCCTGGAAGCTCCCTCGTGCGCTCTCCTGTTCCGACCCTGCCGCTTACCGGATACCTGTCCGCCT
TTCTCCCTTCGGGAAGCGTGGCGCTTTCTCATAGCTCACGCTGTAGGTATCTCAGTTCGGTGTAGGTCGT
TCGCTCCAAGCTGGGCTGTGTGCACGAACCCCCCGTTCAGCCCGACCGCTGCGCCTTATCCGGTAACTAT
CGTCTTGAGTCCAACCCGGTAAGACACGACTTATCGCCACTGGCAGCAGCCACTGGTAACAGGATTAGCA
GAGCGAGGTATGTAGGCGGTGCTACAGAGTTCTTGAAGTGGTGGCCTAACTACGGCTACACTAGAAGGAC
AGTATTTGGTATCTGCGCTCTGCTGAAGCCAGTTACCTTCGGAAAAAGAGTTGGTAGCTCTTGATCCGGC
AAACAAACCACCGCTGGTAGCGGTGGTTTTTTTGTTTGCAAGCAGCAGATTACGCGCAGAAAAAAAGGAT
CTCAAGAAGATCCTTTGATCTTTTCTACGGGGTCTGACGCTCAGTGGAACGAAAACTCACGTTAAGGGAT
TTTGGTCATGAGATTATCAAAAAGGATCTTCACCTAGATCCTTTTAAATTAAAAATGAAGTTTTAAATCA
ATCTAAAGTATATATGAGTAAACTTGGTCTGACAGTTACCAATGCTTAATCAGTGAGGCACCTATCTCAG
CGATCTGTCTATTTCGTTCATCCATAGTTGCCTGACTCCCCGTCGTGTAGATAACTACGATACGGGAGGG
CTTACCATCTGGCCCCAGTGCTGCAATGATACCGCGGCTGCCACGCTCACCGGCTCCAGATTTATCAGCA
ATAAACCAGCCAGCCGGAAGGGCCGAGCGCAGAAGTGGTCCTGCAACTTTATCCGCCTCCATCCAGTCTA
TTAATTGTTGCCGGGAAGCTAGAGTAAGTAGTTCGCCAGTTAATAGTTTGCGCAACGTTGTTGCCATTGC
TACAGGCATCGTGGTGTCACGCTCGTCGTTTGGTATGGCTTCATTCAGCTCCGGTTCCCAACGATCAAGG
CGAGTTACATGATCCCCCATGTTGTGCAAAAAAGCGGTTAGCTCCTTCGGTCCTCCGATCGTTGTCAGAA
GTAAGTTGGCCGCAGTGTTATCACTCATGGTTATGGCAGCACTGCATAATTCTCTTACTGTCATGCCATC
CGTAAGATGCTTTTCTGTGACTGGTGAGTACTCAACCAAGTCATTCTGAGAATAGTGTATGCGGCGACCG
AGTTGCTCTTGCCCGGCGTCAATACGGGATAATACCGCGCCACATAGCAGAACTTTAAAAGTGCTCATCA
TTGGAAAACGTTCTTCGGGGCGAAAACTCTCAAGGATCTTACCGCTGTTGAGATCCAGTTCGATGTAACC
CACTCGTGCACCCAACTGATCTTCAGCATCTTTTACTTTCACCAGCGTTTCTGGGTGAGCAAAAACAGGA
AGGCAAAATGCCGCAAAAAAGGGAATAAGGGCGACACGGAAATGTTGAATACTCATACTCTTCCTTTTTC
AATATTATTGAAGCATTTATCAGGGTTATTGTCTCATGAGCGGATACATATTTGAATGTATTTAGAAAAA
TAAACAAATAGGGGTTCCGCGCACATTTCCCCGAAAAGTGCCAC
Features (pLannotate 1.2.2; 19 found; start..end, strand, type, name):
     30..458     -  rep_origin     f1 ori (sequence partly withheld): f1 bacteriophage origin of replication; arrow indicates direction of (+) strand synthesis
    463..618     -  CDS            lacZα (fragment): LacZα fragment of β-galactosidase; lacZ fragment
    626..644     +  promoter       T7 promoter: promoter for bacteriophage T7 RNA polymerase
    659..944     +  enhancer       CMV enhancer: human cytomegalovirus immediate early enhancer; contains an 18-bp deletion relative to the standard CMV enhancer
    946..1223    +  promoter       chicken β-actin promoter: No description available
   1224..1452    +  intron         hybrid intron: hybrid between chicken β-actin (CBA) and minute virus of mice (MMV) introns (Gray et al., 2011)
   1473..1500    +  CDS            3xHA (fragment): three tandem HA epitope tags
   1533..3248    +  CDS            Cas9(N): N-terminal portion of Streptococcus pyogenes Cas9 (Zetsche et al., 2015)
   3135..5633    +  CDS            Cas9(C): C-terminal portion of Streptococcus pyogenes Cas9 (Zetsche et al., 2015)
   5700..5811    +  polyA_signal   bGH poly(A) signal: bovine growth hormone polyadenylation signal
   5906..5931    -  misc_feature   MCS (fragment): pBluescript multiple cloning site
   5944..5962    -  promoter       T3 promoter: promoter for bacteriophage T3 RNA polymerase
   6007..6023    -  protein_bind   lac operator: The lac repressor binds to the lac operator to inhibit transcription in E. coli. This inhibition can be relieved by adding lactose or isopropyl-β-D-thiogalactopyranoside (IPTG). lac repressor encoded by lacI
   6031..6061    -  promoter       lac promoter: promoter for the E. coli lac operon
   6076..6097    -  protein_bind   CAP binding site: CAP binding activates transcription in the presence of cAMP. E. coli catabolite activator protein
   6110..6202    -  CDS            lacI (fragment): lac repressor; lacI; The lac repressor binds to the lac operator to inhibit transcription in E. coli. This inhibition can be relieved by adding lactose or isopropyl-β-D-thiogalactopyranoside (IPTG).
   6385..6973    -  rep_origin     ori: high-copy-number ColE1/pMB1/pBR322/pUC origin of replication
   7144..8004    -  CDS            AmpR: β-lactamase; bla; confers resistance to ampicillin, carbenicillin, and related antibiotics
   8005..8109    -  promoter       AmpR promoter: bla
