[The description below was written by a language model from this plasmid's Addgene catalogue record and pLannotate feature annotations shown in this document.]
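Description:
pBSKΔB-CBh-Cas9n-pA is an 8.1 kb mammalian expression plasmid built on a pBluescript-type (pBSK) backbone that delivers the nickase form of Streptococcus pyogenes Cas9 for CRISPR applications. In bacteria it is maintained as a high-copy plasmid through a ColE1/pUC-type origin and selected with ampicillin via the β-lactamase gene and its native promoter. The backbone also retains the usual pBluescript elements: an f1 phage origin, a lacZα fragment with lac promoter, operator and CAP site, remnants of the multiple cloning site, and flanking T7 and T3 phage promoters. No mammalian selection marker or reporter is annotated.

The payload is a single Pol II expression cassette. Transcription is driven by the CBh promoter, a compact hybrid made up of the CMV immediate-early enhancer, the chicken β-actin promoter and a hybrid chicken β-actin/minute virus of mice intron, which gives strong, broad expression in mammalian cells. A short sequence matching part of a 3xHA epitope tag lies just upstream of the Cas9 coding region, suggesting an N-terminal HA-type tag. The Cas9 open reading frame, about 4.2 kb, is annotated by the software as overlapping N- and C-terminal portions but is one continuous coding region, followed by the bovine growth hormone polyadenylation signal. The record does not state which nickase mutation is present, and no nuclear localisation signals are annotated.

No guide RNA cassette is annotated, so guides must be supplied separately. Cas9 nickase cuts only one DNA strand and is commonly used with paired guides to produce offset nicks, which reduces off-target cleavage during genome editing or knock-in.
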