Addgene plasmid #82617: pBSKΔB-CBh-Cas9n-pA
Purpose: Expresses Cas9 nickase in mammalian cells
Depositing lab: Hiroshi Ochiai. Publication: Role of dynamic nuclear deformation on genomic architecture reorganization. Seirin-Lee S, Osakada F, Takeda J, Tashiro S, Kobayashi R, Yamamoto T, Ochiai H. PLoS Comput Biol. 2019 Sep 11;15(9):e1007289. doi: 10.1371/journal.pcbi.1007289. eCollection 2019 Sep. PubMed 31509522.
Backbone
  Vector backbone: pBSK
  Vector type: Mammalian Expression, CRISPR
Growth in bacteria
  Bacterial resistance: Ampicillin, 100 μg/mL
  Growth temperature: 37°C
  Growth strain: DH5alpha
  Copy number: High Copy
Gene/Insert
  Gene/Insert name: SpCas9n
  Species: Streptococcus pyogenes
  Insert size (bp): 4200
Terms and licenses: Academic/Nonprofit Terms; Industry Terms: Not Available to Industry
How to cite: pBSKΔB-CBh-Cas9n-pA was a gift from Hiroshi Ochiai (Addgene plasmid # 82617 ; http://n2t.net/addgene:82617 ; RRID:Addgene_82617)
