>Addgene plasmid #82617 | pBSKΔB-CBh-Cas9n-pA | addgene partial sequence | sequence record 169823 | Addgene partial plasmid next-generation sequencing result (a portion of the CAG promoter is not represented)
AGCAAGAGGTAAGGGTTTAAGGGATGGTTGGTTGGTGGGGTATTAATGTTTAATTACCTGGAGCACCTGC
CTGAAATCACTTTTTTTCAGGTTGGACCGGTGCCACCATGTACCCATACGATGTTCCAGATTACGCTTCG
CCGAAGAAAAAGCGCAAGGTCGAAGCGTCCGACAAGAAGTACAGCATCGGCCTGGCCATCGGCACCAACT
CTGTGGGCTGGGCCGTGATCACCGACGAGTACAAGGTGCCCAGCAAGAAATTCAAGGTGCTGGGCAACAC
CGACCGGCACAGCATCAAGAAGAACCTGATCGGAGCCCTGCTGTTCGACAGCGGCGAAACAGCCGAGGCC
ACCCGGCTGAAGAGAACCGCCAGAAGAAGATACACCAGACGGAAGAACCGGATCTGCTATCTGCAAGAGA
TCTTCAGCAACGAGATGGCCAAGGTGGACGACAGCTTCTTCCACAGACTGGAAGAGTCCTTCCTGGTGGA
AGAGGATAAGAAGCACGAGCGGCACCCCATCTTCGGCAACATCGTGGACGAGGTGGCCTACCACGAGAAG
TACCCCACCATCTACCACCTGAGAAAGAAACTGGTGGACAGCACCGACAAGGCCGACCTGCGGCTGATCT
ATCTGGCCCTGGCCCACATGATCAAGTTCCGGGGCCACTTCCTGATCGAGGGCGACCTGAACCCCGACAA
CAGCGACGTGGACAAGCTGTTCATCCAGCTGGTGCAGACCTACAACCAGCTGTTCGAGGAAAACCCCATC
AACGCCAGCGGCGTGGACGCCAAGGCCATCCTGTCTGCCAGACTGAGCAAGAGCAGACGGCTGGAAAATC
TGATCGCCCAGCTGCCCGGCGAGAAGAAGAATGGCCTGTTCGGCAACCTGATTGCCCTGAGCCTGGGCCT
GACCCCCAACTTCAAGAGCAACTTCGACCTGGCCGAGGATGCCAAACTGCAGCTGAGCAAGGACACCTAC
GACGACGACCTGGACAACCTGCTGGCCCAGATCGGCGACCAGTACGCCGACCTGTTTCTGGCCGCCAAGA
ACCTGTCCGACGCCATCCTGCTGAGCGACATCCTGAGAGTGAACACCGAGATCACCAAGGCCCCCCTGAG
CGCCTCTATGATCAAGAGATACGACGAGCACCACCAGGACCTGACCCTGCTGAAAGCTCTCGTGCGGCAG
CAGCTGCCTGAGAAGTACAAAGAGATTTTCTTCGACCAGAGCAAGAACGGCTACGCCGGCTACATTGACG
GCGGAGCCAGCCAGGAAGAGTTCTACAAGTTCATCAAGCCCATCCTGGAAAAGATGGACGGCACCGAGGA
ACTGCTCGTGAAGCTGAACAGAGAGGACCTGCTGCGGAAGCAGCGGACCTTCGACAACGGCAGCATCCCC
CACCAGATCCACCTGGGAGAGCTGCACGCCATTCTGCGGCGGCAGGAAGATTTTTACCCATTCCTGAAGG
ACAACCGGGAAAAGATCGAGAAGATCCTGACCTTCCGCATCCCCTACTACGTGGGCCCTCTGGCCAGGGG
AAACAGCAGATTCGCCTGGATGACCAGAAAGAGCGAGGAAACCATCACCCCCTGGAACTTCGAGGAAGTG
GTGGACAAGGGCGCTTCCGCCCAGAGCTTCATCGAGCGGATGACCAACTTCGATAAGAACCTGCCCAACG
AGAAGGTGCTGCCCAAGCACAGCCTGCTGTACGAGTACTTCACCGTGTATAACGAGCTGACCAAAGTGAA
ATACGTGACCGAGGGAATGAGAAAGCCCGCCTTCCTGAGCGGCGAGCAGAAAAAGGCCATCGTGGACCTG
CTGTTCAAGACCAACCGGAAAGTGACCGTGAAGCAGCTGAAAGAGGACTACTTCAAGAAAATCGAGTGCT
TCGACTCCGTGGAAATCTCCGGCGTGGAAGATCGGTTCAACGCCTCCCTGGGCACATACCACGATCTGCT
GAAAATTATCAAGGACAAGGACTTCCTGGACAATGAGGAAAACGAGGACATTCTGGAAGATATCGTGCTG
ACCCTGACACTGTTTGAGGACAGAGAGATGATCGAGGAACGGCTGAAAACCTATGCCCACCTGTTCGACG
ACAAAGTGATGAAGCAGCTGAAGCGGCGGAGATACACCGGCTGGGGCAGGCTGAGCCGGAAGCTGATCAA
CGGCATCCGGGACAAGCAGTCCGGCAAGACAATCCTGGATTTCCTGAAGTCCGACGGCTTCGCCAACAGA
AACTTCATGCAGCTGATCCACGACGACAGCCTGACCTTTAAAGAGGACATCCAGAAAGCCCAGGTGTCCG
GCCAGGGCGATAGCCTGCACGAGCACATTGCCAATCTGGCCGGCAGCCCCGCCATTAAGAAGGGCATCCT
GCAGACAGTGAAGGTGGTGGACGAGCTCGTGAAAGTGATGGGCCGGCACAAGCCCGAGAACATCGTGATC
GAAATGGCCAGAGAGAACCAGACCACCCAGAAGGGACAGAAGAACAGCCGCGAGAGAATGAAGCGGATCG
AAGAGGGCATCAAAGAGCTGGGCAGCCAGATCCTGAAAGAACACCCCGTGGAAAACACCCAGCTGCAGAA
CGAGAAGCTGTACCTGTACTACCTGCAGAATGGGCGGGATATGTACGTGGACCAGGAACTGGACATCAAC
CGGCTGTCCGACTACGATGTGGACCATATCGTGCCTCAGAGCTTTCTGAAGGACGACTCCATCGACAACA
AGGTGCTGACCAGAAGCGACAAGAACCGGGGCAAGAGCGACAACGTGCCCTCCGAAGAGGTCGTGAAGAA
GATGAAGAACTACTGGCGGCAGCTGCTGAACGCCAAGCTGATTACCCAGAGAAAGTTCGACAATCTGACC
AAGGCCGAGAGAGGCGGCCTGAGCGAACTGGATAAGGCCGGCTTCATCAAGAGACAGCTGGTGGAAACCC
GGCAGATCACAAAGCACGTGGCACAGATCCTGGACTCCCGGATGAACACTAAGTACGACGAGAATGACAA
GCTGATCCGGGAAGTGAAAGTGATCACCCTGAAGTCCAAGCTGGTGTCCGATTTCCGGAAGGATTTCCAG
TTTTACAAAGTGCGCGAGATCAACAACTACCACCACGCCCACGACGCCTACCTGAACGCCGTCGTGGGAA
CCGCCCTGATCAAAAAGTACCCTAAGCTGGAAAGCGAGTTCGTGTACGGCGACTACAAGGTGTACGACGT
GCGGAAGATGATCGCCAAGAGCGAGCAGGAAATCGGCAAGGCTACCGCCAAGTACTTCTTCTACAGCAAC
ATCATGAACTTTTTCAAGACCGAGATTACCCTGGCCAACGGCGAGATCCGGAAGCGGCCTCTGATCGAGA
CAAACGGCGAAACCGGGGAGATCGTGTGGGATAAGGGCCGGGATTTTGCCACCGTGCGGAAAGTGCTGAG
CATGCCCCAAGTGAATATCGTGAAAAAGACCGAGGTGCAGACAGGCGGCTTCAGCAAAGAGTCTATCCTG
CCCAAGAGGAACAGCGATAAGCTGATCGCCAGAAAGAAGGACTGGGACCCTAAGAAGTACGGCGGCTTCG
ACAGCCCCACCGTGGCCTATTCTGTGCTGGTGGTGGCCAAAGTGGAAAAGGGCAAGTCCAAGAAACTGAA
GAGTGTGAAAGAGCTGCTGGGGATCACCATCATGGAAAGAAGCAGCTTCGAGAAGAATCCCATCGACTTT
CTGGAAGCCAAGGGCTACAAAGAAGTGAAAAAGGACCTGATCATCAAGCTGCCTAAGTACTCCCTGTTCG
AGCTGGAAAACGGCCGGAAGAGAATGCTGGCCTCTGCCGGCGAACTGCAGAAGGGAAACGAACTGGCCCT
GCCCTCCAAATATGTGAACTTCCTGTACCTGGCCAGCCACTATGAGAAGCTGAAGGGCTCCCCCGAGGAT
AATGAGCAGAAACAGCTGTTTGTGGAACAGCACAAGCACTACCTGGACGAGATCATCGAGCAGATCAGCG
AGTTCTCCAAGAGAGTGATCCTGGCCGACGCTAATCTGGACAAAGTGCTGTCCGCCTACAACAAGCACCG
GGATAAGCCCATCAGAGAGCAGGCCGAGAATATCATCCACCTGTTTACCCTGACCAATCTGGGAGCCCCT
GCCGCCTTCAAGTACTTTGACACCACCATCGACCGGAAGAGGTACACCAGCACCAAAGAGGTGCTGGACG
CCACCCTGATCCACCAGAGCATCACCGGCCTGTACGAGACACGGATCGACCTGTCTCAGCTGGGAGGCGA
CAGCCCCAAGAAGAAGAGAAAGGTGGAGGCCAGCTAAGAATTCCTAGAGCTCGCTGATCAGCCTCGACTG
TGCCTTCTAGTTGCCAGCCATCTGTTGTTTGCCCCTCCCCCGTGCCTTCCTTGACCCTGGAAGGTGCCAC
TCCCACTGTCCTTTCCTAATAAAATGAGGAAATTGCATCGCATTGTCTGAGTAGGTGTCATTCTATTCTG
GGGGGTGGGGTGGGGCAGGACAGCAAGGGGGAGGATTGGGAAGAGAATAGCAGGCATGCTGGGGAGCGGC
CGCCACCGCGGTGGAGCTCCAGCTTTTGTTCCCTTTAGTGAGGGTTAATTGCGCGCTTGGCGTAATCATG
GTCATAGCTGTTTCCTGTGTGAAATTGTTATCCGCTCACAATTCCACACAACATACGAGCCGGAAGCATA
AAGTGTAAAGCCTGGGGTGCCTAATGAGTGAGCTAACTCACATTAATTGCGTTGCGCTCACTGCCCGCTT
TCCAGTCGGGAAACCTGTCGTGCCAGCTGCATTAATGAATCGGCCAACGCGCGGGGAGAGGCGGTTTGCG
TATTGGGCGCTCTTCCGCTTCCTCGCTCACTGACTCGCTGCGCTCGGTCGTTCGGCTGCGGCGAGCGGTA
TCAGCTCACTCAAAGGCGGTAATACGGTTATCCACAGAATCAGGGGATAACGCAGGAAAGAACATGTGAG
CAAAAGGCCAGCAAAAGGCCAGGAACCGTAAAAAGGCCGCGTTGCTGGCGTTTTTCCATAGGCTCCGCCC
CCCTGACGAGCATCACAAAAATCGACGCTCAAGTCAGAGGTGGCGAAACCCGACAGGACTATAAAGATAC
CAGGCGTTTCCCCCTGGAAGCTCCCTCGTGCGCTCTCCTGTTCCGACCCTGCCGCTTACCGGATACCTGT
CCGCCTTTCTCCCTTCGGGAAGCGTGGCGCTTTCTCATAGCTCACGCTGTAGGTATCTCAGTTCGGTGTA
GGTCGTTCGCTCCAAGCTGGGCTGTGTGCACGAACCCCCCGTTCAGCCCGACCGCTGCGCCTTATCCGGT
AACTATCGTCTTGAGTCCAACCCGGTAAGACACGACTTATCGCCACTGGCAGCAGCCACTGGTAACAGGA
TTAGCAGAGCGAGGTATGTAGGCGGTGCTACAGAGTTCTTGAAGTGGTGGCCTAACTACGGCTACACTAG
AAGAACAGTATTTGGTATCTGCGCTCTGCTGAAGCCAGTTACCTTCGGAAAAAGAGTTGGTAGCTCTTGA
TCCGGCAAACAAACCACCGCTGGTAGCGGTGGTTTTTTTGTTTGCAAGCAGCAGATTACGCGCAGAAAAA
AAGGATCTCAAGAAGATCCTTTGATCTTTTCTACGGGGTCTGACGCTCAGTGGAACGAAAACTCACGTTA
AGGGATTTTGGTCATGAGATTATCAAAAAGGATCTTCACCTAGATCCTTTTAAATTAAAAATGAAGTTTT
AAATCAATCTAAAGTATATATGAGTAAACTTGGTCTGACAGTTACCAATGCTTAATCAGTGAGGCACCTA
TCTCAGCGATCTGTCTATTTCGTTCATCCATAGTTGCCTGACTCCCCGTCGTGTAGATAACTACGATACG
GGAGGGCTTACCATCTGGCCCCAGTGCTGCAATGATACCGCGGCTGCCACGCTCACCGGCTCCAGATTTA
TCAGCAATAAACCAGCCAGCCGGAAGGGCCGAGCGCAGAAGTGGTCCTGCAACTTTATCCGCCTCCATCC
AGTCTATTAATTGTTGCCGGGAAGCTAGAGTAAGTAGTTCGCCAGTTAATAGTTTGCGCAACGTTGTTGC
CATTGCTACAGGCATCGTGGTGTCACGCTCGTCGTTTGGTATGGCTTCATTCAGCTCCGGTTCCCAACGA
TCAAGGCGAGTTACATGATCCCCCATGTTGTGCAAAAAAGCGGTTAGCTCCTTCGGTCCTCCGATCGTTG
TCAGAAGTAAGTTGGCCGCAGTGTTATCACTCATGGTTATGGCAGCACTGCATAATTCTCTTACTGTCAT
GCCATCCGTAAGATGCTTTTCTGTGACTGGTGAGTACTCAACCAAGTCATTCTGAGAATAGTGTATGCGG
CGACCGAGTTGCTCTTGCCCGGCGTCAATACGGGATAATACCGCGCCACATAGCAGAACTTTAAAAGTGC
TCATCATTGGAAAACGTTCTTCGGGGCGAAAACTCTCAAGGATCTTACCGCTGTTGAGATCCAGTTCGAT
GTAACCCACTCGTGCACCCAACTGATCTTCAGCATCTTTTACTTTCACCAGCGTTTCTGGGTGAGCAAAA
ACAGGAAGGCAAAATGCCGCAAAAAAGGGAATAAGGGCGACACGGAAATGTTGAATACTCATACTCTTCC
TTTTCAATATTATTGAAGCATTTATCAGGGTTATTGTCTCATGAGCGGATACATATTTGAATGTATTTAG
AAAAATAAACAAATAGGGATTCCGCGCACATTTCCCCGAAAAGTGCCACCTAAATTGTAAGCGTTAATAT
TTTGTTAAAATTCGCGTTAAATTTTTGTTAAATCAGCTCATTTTTTAACCAATAGGCCGAAATCGGCAAA
ATCCCTTATAAATCAAAAGAATAGACCGAGATAGGGT
[37 nt withheld, positions 6898-6934]
AAAGAACGTGGACTCCAACGTCAAAGG
[49 nt withheld, positions 6962-7010]
T
[91 nt withheld, positions 7012-7102]
G
[124 nt withheld, positions 7104-7227]
CCCATTCGCCATTCAGGCTGCGCAACTGTTGGGAAGGGCGATCGGTGCGGGCCTCTTCGCTATTACGCCA
GCTGGCGAAAGGGGGATGTGCTGCAAGGCGATTAAGTTGGGTAACGCCAGGGTTTTCCCAGTCACGACGT
TGTAAAACGACGGCCAGTGAGCGCGCGTAATACGACTCACTATAGGGCGAATTGGGTACCCGTTACATAA
CTTACGGTAAATGGCCCGCCTGGCTGACCGCCCAACGACCCCCGCCCATTGACGTCAATAGTAACGCCAA
TAGGGACTTTCCATTGACGTCAATGGGTGGAGTATTTACGGTAAACTGCCCACTTGGCAGTACATCAAGT
GTATCATATGCCAAGTACGCCCCCTATTGACGTCAATGACGGTAAATGGCCCGCCTGGCATTGTGCCCAG
TACATGACCTTATGGGA
